Addgene plasmid #240986: pcDNA3-RELEASE-LATeNT
Purpose: Expresses RELEASE-LATeNT cargo in mammalian cells; used with cytsolic LATeNT
Depositing lab: Alice Ting. Depositing organization: Stanford University. Publication: Light-activated tetanus neurotoxin for conditional proteolysis and inducible synaptic inhibition in vivo. Roh H, Kim D, Kim B, Jeon Y, Kim Y, Jacko M, Xu F, Lin C, Won Um J, Ting AY. bioRxiv 2025.01.27.635161; doi: 10.1101/2025.01.27.635161.
Backbone
  Vector backbone: pcDNA3
  Vector type: Mammalian Expression
Growth in bacteria
  Bacterial resistance: Ampicillin, 100 μg/mL
  Growth temperature: 37°C
  Growth strain: DH5alpha
  Copy number: High Copy
Gene/Insert
  Gene/Insert name: SEAP-TM-VAMP2(2-94)-TM-TEVcs-KKXX
  Species: Synthetic
  Cloning method: Gibson Cloning
Terms and licenses: Academic/Nonprofit Terms; Industry Terms: Not Available to Industry
Depositor comments: Please visit https://doi.org/10.1101/2025.01.27.635161 for bioRxiv preprint.
How to cite: pcDNA3-RELEASE-LATeNT was a gift from Alice Ting (Addgene plasmid # 240986 ; http://n2t.net/addgene:240986 ; RRID:Addgene_240986)
