[The description below was written by a language model from this plasmid's Addgene catalogue record and pLannotate feature annotations shown in this document.]
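Description:
pcDNA3-RELEASE-LATeNT is a mammalian expression plasmid catalogued on a pcDNA3 backbone and carried in E. coli through a high-copy ColE1/pUC-type origin with ampicillin selection (AmpR under its own bla promoter). The sequenced record (7,422 nt) differs somewhat from a standard pcDNA3. Short tet-operator-like fragments sit directly downstream of the CMV enhancer/promoter. The mammalian marker region consists of an FRT site followed by a hygromycin resistance gene with no complete promoter annotated upstream, rather than a neomycin cassette. This layout resembles an FRT/tet-operator type of pcDNA derivative, in which CMV transcription could be repressed by Tet repressor and FLP could integrate the plasmid at a genomic FRT site. The record does not state that either feature is used. A partial f1 ori, lac promoter/operator remnants and an SV40 poly(A) signal are also present.

The payload is a synthetic fusion described as SEAP-TM-VAMP2(2-94)-TM-TEVcs-KKXX, driven by CMV and terminated by the bGH poly(A) signal. Annotated segments include secreted alkaline phosphatase, a VAMP2 fragment, and downstream pieces matching a beta-1 adrenergic receptor and CD8A, which may supply the transmembrane or linker segments. The TEV site and KKXX motif are too short to be annotated. KKXX is a C-terminal dilysine ER-retrieval signal, so the SEAP reporter is presumably held in the ER until a cytosolic protease cuts the chain and separates it from that signal. VAMP2 is the natural substrate of tetanus neurotoxin, and the TEV site offers a second cleavage option. The plasmid is intended for use with cytosolic LATeNT, a light-activated tetanus neurotoxin, so SEAP secretion would report on conditional proteolysis.
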