Features (pLannotate 1.2.2; 25 found; start..end, strand, type, name):
    167..546     +  enhancer       CMV enhancer: human cytomegalovirus immediate early enhancer
    547..750     +  promoter       CMV promoter: human cytomegalovirus (CMV) immediate early promoter
    752..771     +  promoter       PLtetO-1 promoter (fragment): modified phage lambda PL promoter with tet operator sites (Lutz and Bujard, 1997)
    773..792     +  promoter       PLtetO-1 promoter (fragment): modified phage lambda PL promoter with tet operator sites (Lutz and Bujard, 1997)
    800..833     +  promoter       TRE3GV promoter (fragment): 3rd-generation Tet-responsive promoter that can be activated by binding of Tet-On® 3G, optimized for retroviral and lentiviral vectors
    923..2425    +  CDS            SEAP: secreted alkaline phosphatase from human placenta The natural enzyme has a C-terminal transmembrane sequence that is replaced by a GPI anchor.
   2648..2929    +  CDS            VAMP2 (fragment): VAMP2_BOVIN - Also known as SYB2. Experimental evidence at protein level: Swiss-Prot protein existence level 1. Involved in the targeting and/or fusion of transport vesicles to their target membrane (By similarity). Major SNARE protein of synaptic vesicles which mediates fusion of synaptic vesicles to release neurotransmitters. Essential for fast vesicular exocytosis and activity-dependent neurotransmitter release as well as fast endocytosis that mediates rapid reuse of synaptic vesicles (By similarity). Modulates the gating characteristics of the delayed rectifier voltage- dependent potassium
   2942..3052    +  CDS            ADRB1 (fragment): ADRB1_MELGA - Experimental evidence at protein level: Swiss-Prot protein existence level 1. Beta-adrenergic receptors mediate the catecholamine-induced activation of adenylate cyclase through the action of G proteins. This receptor binds epinephrine and norepinephrine with approximately equal affinity (PubMed:18594507). In dorsal pons neurons, involved in the regulation of sleep/wake behaviors (By similarity). From Meleagris gallopavo (Wild turkey).
   3056..3151    +  CDS            CD8A (fragment): CD8A_HUMAN - Also known as MAL. Experimental evidence at protein level: Swiss-Prot protein existence level 1. Integral membrane glycoprotein that plays an essential role in the immune response and serves multiple functions in responses against both external and internal offenses. In T-cells, functions primarily as a coreceptor for MHC class I molecule:peptide complex. The antigens presented by class I peptides are derived from cytosolic proteins while class II derived from extracellular proteins. Interacts simultaneously with the T-cell receptor (TCR) and the MHC class I proteins presented by
   3278..3502    +  polyA_signal   bGH poly(A) signal: bovine growth hormone polyadenylation signal
   3518..3541    +  polyA_signal   bGH poly(A) signal (fragment): bovine growth hormone polyadenylation signal
   3545..3566    +  promoter       SV40 promoter (fragment): SV40 enhancer and early promoter
   3587..3820    +  rep_origin     f1 ori (fragment) (sequence partly withheld): f1 bacteriophage origin of replication; arrow indicates direction of (+) strand synthesis
   3825..3872    +  protein_bind   FRT: FLP-mediated recombination occurs in the 8-bp core sequence TCTAGAAA (Turan and Bode, 2011). FLP recombinase from the Saccharomyces cerevisiae 2μ plasmid
   3880..4902    +  CDS            HygR: aminoglycoside phosphotransferase from E. coli; aph(4)-Ia; confers resistance to hygromycin
   4912..5037    +  CDS            ble (fragment): BLE_KLEPN - Experimental evidence at protein level: Swiss-Prot protein existence level 1. Binding protein with a strong affinity to the bleomycin family of antibiotics. Binds to CL990; an antimitotic-antibiotic compound. From Klebsiella pneumoniae.
   5032..5153    +  polyA_signal   SV40 poly(A) signal: SV40 polyadenylation signal
   5226..5242    -  protein_bind   lac operator: The lac repressor binds to the lac operator to inhibit transcription in E. coli. This inhibition can be relieved by adding lactose or isopropyl-β-D-thiogalactopyranoside (IPTG). lac repressor encoded by lacI
   5250..5280    -  promoter       lac promoter: promoter for the E. coli lac operon
   5295..5316    -  protein_bind   CAP binding site: CAP binding activates transcription in the presence of cAMP. E. coli catabolite activator protein
   5329..5421    -  CDS            lacI (fragment): lac repressor; lacI; The lac repressor binds to the lac operator to inhibit transcription in E. coli. This inhibition can be relieved by adding lactose or isopropyl-β-D-thiogalactopyranoside (IPTG).
   5604..6192    -  rep_origin     ori: high-copy-number ColE1/pMB1/pBR322/pUC origin of replication
   6363..7223    -  CDS            AmpR: β-lactamase; bla; confers resistance to ampicillin, carbenicillin, and related antibiotics
   7224..7328    -  promoter       AmpR promoter: bla
   7387..17      -  misc_feature   bom (fragment) (across the origin): basis of mobility region from pBR322
>Addgene plasmid #240986 | pcDNA3-RELEASE-LATeNT | addgene full sequence | sequence record 479207 | Addgene NGS Result
CATAGTTAAGCCAGTATCTGCTCCCTGCTTGTGTGTTGGAGGTCGCTGAGTAGTGCGCGAGCAAAATTTA
AGCTACAACAAGGCAAGGCTTGACCGACAATTGCATGAAGAATCTGCTTAGGGTTAGGCGTTTTGCGCTG
CTTCGTACGGGCCAGATATACGCGTTGACATTGATTATTGACTAGTTATTAATAGTAATCAATTACGGGG
TCATTAGTTCATAGCCCATATATGGAGTTCCGCGTTACATAACTTACGGTAAATGGCCCGCCTGGCTGAC
CGCCCAACGACCCCCGCCCATTGACGTCAATAATGACGTATGTTCCCATAGTAACGCCAATAGGGACTTT
CCATTGACGTCAATGGGTGGAGTATTTACGGTAAACTGCCCACTTGGCAGTACATCAAGTGTATCATATG
CCAAGTACGCCCCCTATTGACGTCAATGACGGTAAATGGCCCGCCTGGCATTATGCCCAGTACATGACCT
TATGGGACTTTCCTACTTGGCAGTACATCTACGTATTAGTCATCGCTATTACCATGGTGATGCGGTTTTG
GCAGTACATCAATGGGCGTGGATAGCGGTTTGACTCACGGGGATTTCCAAGTCTCCACCCCATTGACGTC
AATGGGAGTTTGTTTTGGCACCAAAATCAACGGGACTTTCCAAAATGTCGTAACAACTCCGCCCCATTGA
CGCAAATGGGCGGTAGGCGTGTACGGTGGGAGGTCTATATAAGCAGAGCTCTCCCTATCAGTGATAGAGA
TCTCCCTATCAGTGATAGAGATCGTCGACGAGCTCGTTTAGTGAACCGTCAGATCGCCTGGAGACGCCAT
CCACGCTGTTTTGACCTCCATAGAAGACACCGGGACCGATCCAGCCTCCGGACTCTAGCGTTTAAACTTA
AGCTTCGCCACCATGCTGCTCCTGTTGCTGCTGCTGGGCCTGAGGCTACAGCTCTCCCTGGGCATCATCC
CAGTTGAGGAGGAGAACCCGGACTTCTGGAACCGCGAGGCAGCCGAGGCCCTGGGTGCCGCCAAGAAGCT
GCAGCCTGCACAGACAGCCGCCAAGAACCTCATCATCTTCCTGGGCGATGGGATGGGGGTGTCTACGGTG
ACAGCTGCCAGGATTCTAAAAGGGCAGAAGAAGGACAAACTGGGGCCTGAGATACCCCTGGCCATGGACC
GCTTCCCATATGTGGCTCTGTCCAAGACATACAATGTAGACAAACATGTGCCAGACAGTGGAGCCACAGC
CACGGCCTACCTGTGCGGGGTCAAGGGCAACTTCCAGACCATTGGCTTGAGTGCAGCCGCCCGCTTTAAC
CAGTGCAACACGACACGCGGCAACGAGGTCATCTCCGTGATGAATCGGGCCAAGAAAGCAGGGAAGTCAG
TGGGAGTGGTAACCACCACACGAGTGCAGCACGCCTCGCCAGCCGGCACCTACGCCCACACGGTGAACCG
CAACTGGTACTCGGACGCCGACGTGCCTGCCTCGGCCCGCCAGGAGGGGTGCCAGGACATCGCTACGCAG
CTCATCTCCAACATGGACATTGACGTGATCCTAGGTGGAGGCCGAAAATACATGTTTCCCATGGGAACCC
CAGACCCTGAGTACCCAGATGACTACAGCCAAGGTGGGACCAGGCTGGACGGGAAGAATCTGGTGCAGGA
ATGGCTGGCGAAGCGCCAGGGTGCCCGGTATGTGTGGAACCGCACTGAGCTCATGCAGGCTTCCCTGGAC
CCGTCTGTGACCCATCTCATGGGTCTCTTTGAGCCTGGAGACATGAAATACGAGATCCACCGAGACTCCA
CACTGGACCCCTCCCTGATGGAGATGACAGAGGCTGCCCTGCGCCTGCTGAGCAGGAACCCCCGCGGCTT
CTTCCTCTTCGTGGAGGGTGGTCGCATCGACCATGGTCATCATGAAAGCAGGGCTTACCGGGCACTGACT
GAGACGATCATGTTCGACGACGCCATTGAGAGGGCGGGCCAGCTCACCAGCGAGGAGGACACGCTGAGCC
TCGTCACTGCCGACCACTCCCACGTCTTCTCCTTCGGAGGCTACCCCCTGCGAGGGAGCTCCATCTTCGG
GCTGGCCCCTGGCAAGGCCCGGGACAGGAAGGCCTACACGGTCCTCCTATACGGAAACGGTCCAGGCTAT
GTGCTCAAGGACGGCGCTCGGCCGGATGTTACCGAGAGCGAGAGCGGGAGCCCCGAGTATCGGCAGCAGT
CAGCAGTGCCCCTGGACGAAGAGACCCACGCAGGCGAGGACGTGGCGGTGTTCGCGCGCGGCCCGCAGGC
GCACCTGGTTCACGGCGTGCAGGAGCAGACCTTCATAGCGCACGTCATGGCCTTCGCCGCCTGCCTGGAG
CCCTACACCGCCTGCGACCTGGCACCCCCCGCCGGCACCACCGACGCCGCGCACCCGGGTGGATCCTCTG
GCAGAAGCAAAAGAAGCGTCATTGACGGCTTTACCCTGACCAGCGACGAGGTGTGGGTGGTGGGCATGGG
CATCGTCATGTCTCTCATCGTCCTGGCCATCGTGTTTGGCAATGTGCTGGTCATCACAGCCATTGCCAAG
TTCGAGCGTCTGCAGACGGTCACCGGGGGCGGCTCTCTCGAGGGGGGGGGCTCGGGGCTCTCGGCTACCG
CTGCCACCGTCCCGCCTGCCGCCCCGGCCGGCGAGGGTGGCCCCCCTGCACCTCCTCCAAACCTTACTAG
TAACAGGAGACTGCAGCAGACCCAGGCCCAGGTGGATGAGGTGGTGGACATCATGAGGGTGAATGTGGAC
AAGGTCCTGGAGCGGGACCAGAAGTTGTCGGAGCTGGATGACCGTGCAGATGCCCTCCAGGCAGGGGCCT
CCCAGTTTGAAACAAGTGCAGCCAAGCTCAAGCGCAAATACTGGTGGAAAAACCTCAAGGGCAGTGGAGG
TACCAATTACTTCATCACTTCACTGGCCTGTGCTGATCTGGTCATGGGCCTGGCAGTGGTGCCCTTTGGG
GCCGCCCATATTCTTATGAAAATGTGGACTTTTGGCAACTTCTGGGATATCTACATCTGGGCTCCCTTGG
CCGGGACTTGTGGGGTCCTTCTCCTGTCACTGGTTATCACCCTTTACTGCAACAAGTACAAAAGCAGACG
CAGTTTTATTGATGAAAAGAAAATGCCTTAGGGCCCGAACAAAAACTCATCTCAGAAGAGGATCTGAATA
GCGCCGTCGACCATCATCATAATCATCATTGAGTTTAAACCCGCTGATCAGCCTCGACTGTGCCTTCTAG
TTGCCAGCCATCTGTTGTTTGCCCCTCCCCCGTGCCTTCCTTGACCCTGGAAGGTGCCACTCCCACTGTC
CTTTCCTAATAAAATGAGGAAATTGCATCGCATTGTCTGAGTAGGTGTCATTCTATTCTGGGGGGTGGGG
TGGGGCAGGACAGCAAGGGGGAGGATTGGGAAGACAATAGCAGGCATGCTGGGGATGCGGTGGGCTCTAT
GGAGATCTATCGATGTTCTGGGGATGCGGTGGGCTCTATGGCTTCTGAGGCGGAAAGAACCAGCTGGGGC
TCTAGGGGGTATCCCC
[124 nt withheld, positions 3587-3710]
C
[91 nt withheld, positions 3712-3802]
AGGGTGATGGTTCACGTACCTAGAAGTTCCTATTCCGAAGTTCCTATTCTCTAGAAAGTATAGGAACTTC
CTTGGCCAAAAAGCCTGAACTCACCGCGACGTCTGTCGAGAAGTTTCTGATCGAAAAGTTCGACAGCGTC
TCCGACCTGATGCAGCTCTCGGAGGGCGAAGAATCTCGTGCTTTCAGCTTCGATGTAGGAGGGCGTGGAT
ATGTCCTGCGGGTAAATAGCTGCGCCGATGGTTTCTACAAAGATCGTTATGTTTATCGGCACTTTGCATC
GGCCGCGCTCCCGATTCCGGAAGTGCTTGACATTGGGGAATTCAGCGAGAGCCTGACCTATTGCATCTCC
CGCCGTGCACAGGGTGTCACGTTGCAAGACCTGCCTGAAACCGAACTGCCCGCTGTTCTGCAGCCGGTCG
CGGAGGCCATGGATGCGATCGCTGCGGCCGATCTTAGCCAGACGAGCGGGTTCGGCCCATTCGGACCGCA
AGGAATCGGTCAATACACTACATGGCGTGATTTCATATGCGCGATTGCTGATCCCCATGTGTATCACTGG
CAAACTGTGATGGACGACACCGTCAGTGCGTCCGTCGCGCAGGCTCTCGATGAGCTGATGCTTTGGGCCG
AGGACTGCCCCGAAGTCCGGCACCTCGTGCACGCGGATTTCGGCTCCAACAATGTCCTGACGGACAATGG
CCGCATAACAGCGGTCATTGACTGGAGCGAGGCGATGTTCGGGGATTCCCAATACGAGGTCGCCAACATC
TTCTTCTGGAGGCCGTGGTTGGCTTGTATGGAGCAGCAGACGCGCTACTTCGAGCGGAGGCATCCGGAGC
TTGCAGGATCGCCGCGGCTCCGGGCGTATATGCTCCGCATTGGTCTTGACCAACTCTATCAGAGCTTGGT
TGACGGCAATTTCGATGATGCAGCTTGGGCGCAGGGTCGATGCGACGCAATCGTCCGATCCGGAGCCGGG
ACTGTCGGGCGTACACAAATCGCCCGCAGAAGCGCGGCCGTCTGGACCGATGGCTGTGTAGAAGTACTCG
CCGATAGTGGAAACCGACGCCCCAGCACTCGTCCGAGGGCAAAGGAATAGCACGTACTACGAGATTTCGA
TTCCACCGCCGCCTTCTATGAAAGGTTGGGCTTCGGAATCGTTTTCCGGGACGCCGGCTGGATGATCCTC
CAGCGCGGGGATCTCATGCTGGAGTTCTTCGCCCACCCCAACTTGTTTATTGCAGCTTATAATGGTTACA
AATAAAGCAATAGCATCACAAATTTCACAAATAAAGCATTTTTTTCACTGCATTCTAGTTGTGGTTTGTC
CAAACTCATCAATGTATCTTATCATGTCTGTATACCGTCGACCTCTAGCTAGAGCTTGGCGTAATCATGG
TCATAGCTGTTTCCTGTGTGAAATTGTTATCCGCTCACAATTCCACACAACATACGAGCCGGAAGCATAA
AGTGTAAAGCCTGGGGTGCCTAATGAGTGAGCTAACTCACATTAATTGCGTTGCGCTCACTGCCCGCTTT
CCAGTCGGGAAACCTGTCGTGCCAGCTGCATTAATGAATCGGCCAACGCGCGGGGAGAGGCGGTTTGCGT
ATTGGGCGCTCTTCCGCTTCCTCGCTCACTGACTCGCTGCGCTCGGTCGTTCGGCTGCGGCGAGCGGTAT
CAGCTCACTCAAAGGCGGTAATACGGTTATCCACAGAATCAGGGGATAACGCAGGAAAGAACATGTGAGC
AAAAGGCCAGCAAAAGGCCAGGAACCGTAAAAAGGCCGCGTTGCTGGCGTTTTTCCATAGGCTCCGCCCC
CCTGACGAGCATCACAAAAATCGACGCTCAAGTCAGAGGTGGCGAAACCCGACAGGACTATAAAGATACC
AGGCGTTTCCCCCTGGAAGCTCCCTCGTGCGCTCTCCTGTTCCGACCCTGCCGCTTACCGGATACCTGTC
CGCCTTTCTCCCTTCGGGAAGCGTGGCGCTTTCTCATAGCTCACGCTGTAGGTATCTCAGTTCGGTGTAG
GTCGTTCGCTCCAAGCTGGGCTGTGTGCACGAACCCCCCGTTCAGCCCGACCGCTGCGCCTTATCCGGTA
ACTATCGTCTTGAGTCCAACCCGGTAAGACACGACTTATCGCCACTGGCAGCAGCCACTGGTAACAGGAT
TAGCAGAGCGAGGTATGTAGGCGGTGCTACAGAGTTCTTGAAGTGGTGGCCTAACTACGGCTACACTAGA
AGAACAGTATTTGGTATCTGCGCTCTGCTGAAGCCAGTTACCTTCGGAAAAAGAGTTGGTAGCTCTTGAT
CCGGCAAACAAACCACCGCTGGTAGCGGTGGTTTTTTTGTTTGCAAGCAGCAGATTACGCGCAGAAAAAA
AGGATCTCAAGAAGATCCTTTGATCTTTTCTACGGGGTCTGACGCTCAGTGGAACGAAAACTCACGTTAA
GGGATTTTGGTCATGAGATTATCAAAAAGGATCTTCACCTAGATCCTTTTAAATTAAAAATGAAGTTTTA
AATCAATCTAAAGTATATATGAGTAAACTTGGTCTGACAGTTACCAATGCTTAATCAGTGAGGCACCTAT
CTCAGCGATCTGTCTATTTCGTTCATCCATAGTTGCCTGACTCCCCGTCGTGTAGATAACTACGATACGG
GAGGGCTTACCATCTGGCCCCAGTGCTGCAATGATACCGCGAGACCCACGCTCACCGGCTCCAGATTTAT
CAGCAATAAACCAGCCAGCCGGAAGGGCCGAGCGCAGAAGTGGTCCTGCAACTTTATCCGCCTCCATCCA
GTCTATTAATTGTTGCCGGGAAGCTAGAGTAAGTAGTTCGCCAGTTAATAGTTTGCGCAACGTTGTTGCC
ATTGCTACAGGCATCGTGGTGTCACGCTCGTCGTTTGGTATGGCTTCATTCAGCTCCGGTTCCCAACGAT
CAAGGCGAGTTACATGATCCCCCATGTTGTGCAAAAAAGCGGTTAGCTCCTTCGGTCCTCCGATCGTTGT
CAGAAGTAAGTTGGCCGCAGTGTTATCACTCATGGTTATGGCAGCACTGCATAATTCTCTTACTGTCATG
CCATCCGTAAGATGCTTTTCTGTGACTGGTGAGTACTCAACCAAGTCATTCTGAGAATAGTGTATGCGGC
GACCGAGTTGCTCTTGCCCGGCGTCAATACGGGATAATACCGCGCCACATAGCAGAACTTTAAAAGTGCT
CATCATTGGAAAACGTTCTTCGGGGCGAAAACTCTCAAGGATCTTACCGCTGTTGAGATCCAGTTCGATG
TAACCCACTCGTGCACCCAACTGATCTTCAGCATCTTTTACTTTCACCAGCGTTTCTGGGTGAGCAAAAA
CAGGAAGGCAAAATGCCGCAAAAAAGGGAATAAGGGCGACACGGAAATGTTGAATACTCATACTCTTCCT
TTTTCAATATTATTGAAGCATTTATCAGGGTTATTGTCTCATGAGCGGATACATATTTGAATGTATTTAG
AAAAATAAACAAATAGGGGTTCCGCGCACATTTCCCCGAAAAGTGCCACCTGACGTCGACGGATCGGGAG
ATCTCCCGATCCCCTATGGTGCACTCTCAGTACAATCTGCTCTGATGCCG
